>Addgene plasmid #194065 | pCW57.1_TStrp_HA_Nt | addgene full sequence | sequence record 380704 | Addgene NGS Result
AGACAAATGGCAGTATTCATCCACAATTTTAAAAGAAAAGGGGGGATTGGGGGGTACAGTGCAGGGGAAA
GAATAGTAGACATAATAGCAACAGACATACAAACTAAAGAATTACAAAAACAAATTACAAAAATTCAAAA
TTTTCGGGTTTATTACAGGGACAGCAGAGATCCACTTTGGCCGCGAATCGATATGTCGAGTTTACTCCCT
ATCAGTGATAGAGAACGTATGTCGAGTTTACTCCCTATCAGTGATAGAGAACGATGTCGAGTTTACTCCC
TATCAGTGATAGAGAACGTATGTCGAGTTTACTCCCTATCAGTGATAGAGAACGTATGTCGAGTTTACTC
CCTATCAGTGATAGAGAACGTATGTCGAGTTTATCCCTATCAGTGATAGAGAACGTATGTCGAGTTTACT
CCCTATCAGTGATAGAGAACGTATGTCGAGGTAGGCGTGTACGGTGGGAGGCCTATATAAGCAGAGCTCG
TTTAGTGAACCGTCAGATCGCCTGGAGAATTGGCTAGCATCAACCATGTACCCATACGATGTTCCTGACT
ATGCCGGTACCGAGCTCGGATCCACCATGGCTAGCTGGAGCCACCCGCAGTTCGAGAAAGGTGGAGGTTC
CGGAGGTGGATCGGGAGGTGGATCGTGGAGCCACCCGCAGTTCGAAAAAGCGGCCGATATCACAAGTTTG
TACAAAAAAGCTGAACGAGAAACGTAAAATGATATAAATATCAATATATTAAATTAGATTTTGCATAAAA
AACAGACTACATAATACTGTAAAACACAACATATCCAGTCACTATGGCGGCCGCATTAGGCACCCCAGGC
TTTACACTTTATGCTTCCGGCTCGTATAATGTGTGGATTTTGAGTTAGGATCCGTCGAGATTTTCAGGAG
CTAAGGAAGCTAAAATGGAGAAAAAAATCACTGGATATACCACCGTTGATATATCCCAATGGCATCGTAA
AGAACATTTTGAGGCATTTCAGTCAGTTGCTCAATGTACCTATAACCAGACCGTTCAGCTGGATATTACG
GCCTTTTTAAAGACCGTAAAGAAAAATAAGCACAAGTTTTATCCGGCCTTTATTCACATTCTTGCCCGCC
TGATGAATGCTCATCCGGAATTCCGTATGGCAATGAAAGACGGTGAGCTGGTGATATGGGATAGTGTTCA
CCCTTGTTACACCGTTTTCCATGAGCAAACTGAAACGTTTTCATCGCTCTGGAGTGAATACCACGACGAT
TTCCGGCAGTTTCTACACATATATTCGCAAGATGTGGCGTGTTACGGTGAAAACCTGGCCTATTTCCCTA
AAGGGTTTATTGAGAATATGTTTTTCGTCTCAGCCAATCCCTGGGTGAGTTTCACCAGTTTTGATTTAAA
CGTGGCCAATATGGACAACTTCTTCGCCCCCGTTTTCACCATGGGCAAATATTATACGCAAGGCGACAAG
GTGCTGATGCCGCTGGCGATTCAGGTTCATCATGCCGTTTGTGATGGCTTCCATGTCGGCAGAATGCTTA
ATGAATTACAACAGTACTGCGATGAGTGGCAGGGCGGGGCGTAAAGATCTGGATCCGGCTTACTAAAAGC
CAGATAACAGTATGCGTATTTGCGCGCTGATTTTTGCGGTATAAGAATATATACTGATATGTATACCCGA
AGTATGTCAAAAAGAGGTATGCTATGAAGCAGCGTATTACAGTGACAGTTGACAGCGACAGCTATCAGTT
GCTCAAGGCATATATGATGTCAATATCTCCGGTCTGGTAAGCACAACCATGCAGAATGAAGCCCGTCGTC
TGCGTGCCGAACGCTGGAAAGCGGAAAATCAGGAAGGGATGGCTGAGGTCGCCCGGTTTATTGAAATGAA
CGGCTCTTTTGCTGACGAGAACAGGGGCTGGTGAAATGCAGTTTAAGGTTTACACCTATAAAAGAGAGAG
CCGTTATCGTCTGTTTGTGGATGTACAGAGTGATATTATTGACACGCCCGGGCGACGGATGGTGATCCCC
CTGGCCAGTGCACGTCTGCTGTCAGATAAAGTCTCCCGTGAACTTTACCCGGTGGTGCATATCGGGGATG
AAAGCTGGCGCATGATGACCACCGATATGGCCAGTGTGCCGGTCTCCGTTATCGGGGAAGAAGTGGCTGA
TCTCAGCCACCGCGAAAATGACATCAAAAACGCCATTAACCTGATGTTCTGGGGAATATAAATGTCAGGC
TCCCTTATACACAGCCAGTCTGCAGGTCGACCATAGTGACTGGATATGTTGTGTTTTACAGTATTATGTA
GTCTGTTTTTTATGCAAAATCTAATTTAATATATTGATATTTATATCATTTTACGTTTCTCGTTCAGCTT
TCTTGTACAAAGTGGTTTAGTAATGAACCGGTCCACCACCACCACCACCACTAAGGATCCGGGGTTGGGG
TTGCGCCTTTTCCAAGGCAGCCCTGGGTTTGCGCAGGGACGCGGCTGCTCTGGGCGTGGTTCCGGGAAAC
GCAGCGGCGCCGACCCTGGGTCTCGCACATTCTTCACGTCCGTTCGCAGCGTCACCCGGATCTTCGCCGC
TACCCTTGTGGGCCCCCCGGCGACGCTTCCTGCTCCGCCCCTAAGTCGGGAAGGTTCCTTGCGGTTCGCG
GCGTGCCGGACGTGACAAACGGAAGCCGCACGTCTCACTAGTACCCTCGCAGACGGACAGCGCCAGGGAG
CAATGGCAGCGCGCCGACCGCGATGGGCTGTGGCCAATAGCGGCTGCTCAGCAGGGCGCGCCGAGAGCAG
CGGCCGGGAAGGGGCGGTGCGGGAGGCGGGGTGTGGGGCGGTAGTGTGGGCCCTGTTCCTGCCCGCGCGG
TGTTCCGCATTCTGCAAGCCTCCGGAGCGCACGTCGGCAGTCGGCTCCCTCGTTGACCGAATCACCGACC
TCTCTCCCCAGCAATTCACCATGGCCAAGCCTTTGTCTCAAGAAGAATCCACCCTCATTGAAAGAGCAAC
GGCTACAATCAACAGCATCCCCATCTCTGAAGACTACAGCGTCGCCAGCGCAGCTCTCTCTAGCGACGGC
CGCATCTTCACTGGTGTCAATGTATATCATTTTACTGGGGGACCTTGTGCAGAACTCGTGGTGCTGGGCA
CTGCTGCTGCTGCGGCAGCTGGCAACCTGACTTGTATCGTCGCGATCGGAAATGAGAACAGGGGCATCTT
GAGCCCCTGCGGACGGTGCCGACAGGTGCTTCTCGATCTGCATCCTGGGATCAAAGCCATAGTGAAGGAC
AGTGATGGACAGCCGACGGCAGTTGGGATTCGTGAATTGCTGCCCTCTGGTTATGTGTGGGAGGGCGAAG
GTAGAGGTTCTCTCCTCACTTGTGGTGATGTTGAAGAAAACCCTGGTCCAATGTCTAGACTGGACAAGAG
CAAAGTCATAAACGGAGCTCTGGAATTACTCAATGGTGTCGGTATCGAAGGCCTGACGACAAGGAAACTC
GCTCAAAAGCTGGGAGTTGAGCAGCCTACCCTGTACTGGCACGTGAAGAACAAGCGGGCCCTGCTCGATG
CCCTGCCAATCGAGATGCTGGACAGGCATCATACCCACTTCTGCCCCCTGGAAGGCGAGTCATGGCAAGA
CTTTCTGCGGAACAACGCCAAGTCATACCGCTGTGCTCTCCTCTCACATCGCGACGGGGCTAAAGTGCAT
CTCGGCACCCGCCCAACAGAGAAACAGTACGAAACCCTGGAAAATCAGCTCGCGTTCCTGTGTCAGCAAG
GCTTCTCCCTGGAGAACGCACTGTACGCTCTGTCCGCCGTGGGCCACTTTACACTGGGCTGCGTATTGGA
GGAACAGGAGCATCAAGTAGCAAAAGAGGAAAGAGAGACACCTACCACCGATTCTATGCCCCCACTTCTG
AGACAAGCAATTGAGCTGTTCGACCGGCAGGGAGCCGAACCTGCCTTCCTTTTCGGCCTGGAACTAATCA
TATGTGGCCTGGAGAAACAGCTAAAGTGCGAAAGCGGCGGGCCGACCGACGCCCTTGACGATTTTGACTT
AGACATGCTCCCAGCCGATGCCCTTGACGACTTTGACCTTGATATGCTGCCTGCTGACGCTCTTGACGAT
TTTGACCTTGACATGCTCCCCGGGTAACTAAGTAAGGATCGATCCAAGATATCGTATTCTTAACTATGTT
GCTCCTTTTACGCTATGTGGATACGCTGCTTTAATGCCTTTGTATCATGCTATTGCTTCCCGTATGGCTT
TCATTTTCTCCTCCTTGTATAAATCCTGGTTGCTGTCTCTTTATGAGGAGTTGTGGCCCGTTGTCAGGCA
ACGTGGCGTGGTGTGCACTGTGTTTGCTGACGCAACCCCCACTGGTTGGGGCATTGCCACCACCTGTCAG
CTCCTTTCCGGGACTTTCGCTTTCCCCCTCCCTATTGCCACGGCGGAACTCATCGCCGCCTGCCTTGCCC
GCTGCTGGACAGGGGCTCGGCTGTTGGGCACTGACAATTCCGTGGTGTTGTCGGGGAAGCTGACGTCCTT
TCCATGGCTGCTCGCCTGTGTTGCCACCTGGATTCTGCGCGGGACGTCCTTCTGCTACGTCCCTTCGGCC
CTCAATCCAGCGGACCTTCCTTCCCGCGGCCTGCTGCCGGCTCTGCGGCCTCTTCCGCGTCTTCGCCTTC
GCCCTCAGACGAGTCGGATCTCCCTTTGGGCCGCCTCCCCGCCTGTTTCGCCTCGGCGTCCGGACTAGAG
GTACCTTTAAGACCAATGACTTACAAGGCAGCTGTAGATCTTAGCCACTTTTTAAAAGAAAAGGGGGGAC
TGGAAGGGCTAATTCACTCCCAACGAAGACAAGATCTGCTTTTTGCTTGTACTGGGTCTCTCTGGTTAGA
CCAGATCTGAGCCTGGGAGCTCTCTGGCTAACTAGGGAACCCACTGCTTAAGCCTCAATAAAGCTTGCCT
TGAGTGCTTCAAGTAGTGTGTGCCCGTCTGTTGTGTGACTCTGGTAACTAGAGATCCCTCAGACCCTTTT
AGTCAGTGTGGAAAATCTCTAGCAGTAGTAGTTCATGTCATCTTATTATTCAGTATTTATAACTTGCAAA
GAAATGAATATCAGAGAGTGAGAGGAACTTGTTTATTGCAGCTTATAATGGTTACAAATAAAGCAATAGC
ATCACAAATTTCACAAATAAAGCATTTTTTTCACTGCATTCTAGTTGTGGTTTGTCCAAACTCATCAATG
TATCTTATCATGTCTGGCTCTAGCTATCCCGCCCCTAACTCCGCCCATCCCGCCCCTAACTCCGCCCAGT
TCCGCCCATTCTCCGCCCCATGGCTGACTAATTTTTTTTATTTATGCAGAGGCCGAGGCCGCCTCGGCCT
CTGAGCTATTCCAGAAGTAGTGAGGAGGCTTTTTTGGAGGCCTTTCAAATATGTATCCGCTCATGAGACA
ATAACCCTGATAAATGCTTCAATAATATTGAAAAAGGAAGAGTATGAGTATTCAACATTTCCGTGTCGCC
CTTATTCCCTTTTTTGCGGCATTTTGCCTTCCTGTTTTTGCTCACCCAGAAACGCTGGTGAAAGTAAAAG
ATGCTGAAGATCAGTTGGGTGCACGAGTGGGTTACATCGAACTGGATCTCAACAGCGGTAAGATCCTTGA
GAGTTTTCGCCCCGAAGAACGTTTTCCAATGATGAGCACTTTTAAAGTTCTGCTATGTGGCGCGGTATTA
TCCCGTATTGACGCCGGGCAAGAGCAACTCGGTCGCCGCATACACTATTCTCAGAATGACTTGGTTGAGT
ACTCACCAGTCACAGAAAAGCATCTTACGGATGGCATGACAGTAAGAGAATTATGCAGTGCTGCCATAAC
CATGAGTGATAACACTGCGGCCAACTTACTTCTGACAACGATCGGAGGACCGAAGGAGCTAACCGCTTTT
TTGCACAACATGGGGGATCATGTAACTCGCCTTGATCGTTGGGAACCGGAGCTGAATGAAGCCATACCAA
ACGACGAGCGTGACACCACGATGCCTGTAGCAATGGCAACAACGTTGCGCAAACTATTAACTGGCGAACT
ACTTACTCTAGCTTCCCGGCAACAATTAATAGACTGGATGGAGGCGGATAAAGTTGCAGGACCACTTCTG
CGCTCGGCCCTTCCGGCTGGCTGGTTTATTGCTGATAAATCTGGAGCCGGTGAGCGTGGGTCTCGCGGTA
TCATTGCAGCACTGGGGCCAGATGGTAAGCCCTCCCGTATCGTAGTTATCTACACGACGGGGAGTCAGGC
AACTATGGATGAACGAAATAGACAGATCGCTGAGATAGGTGCCTCACTGATTAAGCATTGGTAACTGTCA
GACCAAGTTTACTCATATATACTTTAGATTGATTTAAAACTTCATTTTTAATTTAAAAGGATCTAGGTGA
AGATCCTTTTTGATAATCTCATGACCAAAATCCCTTAACGTGAGTTTTCGTTCCACTGAGCGTCAGACCC
CGTAGAAAAGATCAAAGGATCTTCTTGAGATCCTTTTTTTCTGCGCGTAATCTGCTGCTTGCAAACAAAA
AAACCACCGCTACCAGCGGTGGTTTGTTTGCCGGATCAAGAGCTACCAACTCTTTTTCCGAAGGTAACTG
GCTTCAGCAGAGCGCAGATACCAAATACTGTTCTTCTAGTGTAGCCGTAGTTAGGCCACCACTTCAAGAA
CTCTGTAGCACCGCCTACATACCTCGCTCTGCTAATCCTGTTACCAGTGGCTGCTGCCAGTGGCGATAAG
TCGTGTCTTACCGGGTTGGACTCAAGACGATAGTTACCGGATAAGGCGCAGCGGTCGGGCTGAACGGGGG
GTTCGTGCACACAGCCCAGCTTGGAGCGAACGACCTACACCGAACTGAGATACCTACAGCGTGAGCTATG
AGAAAGCGCCACGCTTCCCGAAGGGAGAAAGGCGGACAGGTATCCGGTAAGCGGCAGGGTCGGAACAGGA
GAGCGCACGAGGGAGCTTCCAGGGGGAAACGCCTGGTATCTTTATAGTCCTGTCGGGTTTCGCCACCTCT
GACTTGAGCGTCGATTTTTGTGATGCTCGTCAGGGGGGCGGAGCCTATGGAAAAACGCCAGCAACGCGGC
CTTTTTACGGTTCCTGGCCTTTTGCTGGCCTTTTGCTCACATGTTCTTTCCTGCGTTATCCCCTGATTCT
GTGGATAACCGTATTACCGCCTTTGAGTGAGCTGATACCGCTCGCCGCAGCCGAACGACCGAGCGCAGCG
AGTCAGTGAGCGAGGAAGCGGAAGAGCGCCCAATACGCAAACCGCCTCTCCCCGCGCGTTGGCCGATTCA
TTAATGCAGCTGGCACGACAGGTTTCCCGACTGGAAAGCGGGCAGTGAGCGCAACGCAATTAATGTGAGT
TAGCTCACTCATTAGGCACCCCAGGCTTTACACTTTATGCTTCCGGCTCGTATGTTGTGTGGAATTGTGA
GCGGATAACAATTTCACACAGGAAACAGCTATGACCATGATTACGCCAAGCGCGCAATTAACCCTCACTA
AAGGGAACAAAAGCTGGAGCTGCAAGCTTAATGTAGTCTTATGCAATACTCTTGTAGTCTTGCAACATGG
TAACGATGAGTTAGCAACATGCCTTACAAGGAGAGAAAAAGCACCGTGCATGCCGATTGGTGGAAGTAAG
GTGGTACGATCGTGCCTTATTAGGAAGGCAACAGACGGGTCTGACATGGATTGGACGAACCACTGAATTG
CCGCATTGCAGAGATATTGTATTTAAGTGCCTAGCTCGATACATAAACGGGTCTCTCTGGTTAGACCAGA
TCTGAGCCTGGGAGCTCTCTGGCTAACTAGGGAACCCACTGCTTAAGCCTCAATAAAGCTTGCCTTGAGT
GCTTCAAGTAGTGTGTGCCCGTCTGTTGTGTGACTCTGGTAACTAGAGATCCCTCAGACCCTTTTAGTCA
GTGTGGAAAATCTCTAGCAGTGGCGCCCGAACAGGGACTTGAAAGCGAAAGGGAAACCAGAGGAGCTCTC
TCGACGCAGGACTCGGCTTGCTGAAGCGCGCACGGCAAGAGGCGAGGGGCGGCGACTGGTGAGTACGCCA
AAAATTTTGACTAGCGGAGGCTAGAAGGAGAGAGATGGGTGCGAGAGCGTCAGTATTAAGCGGGGGAGAA
TTAGATCGCGATGGGAAAAAATTCGGTTAAGGCCAGGGGGAAAGAAAAAATATAAATTAAAACATATAGT
ATGGGCAAGCAGGGAGCTAGAACGATTCGCAGTTAATCCTGGCCTGTTAGAAACATCAGAAGGCTGTAGA
CAAATACTGGGACAGCTACAACCATCCCTTCAGACAGGATCAGAAGAACTTAGATCATTATATAATACAG
TAGCAACCCTCTATTGTGTGCATCAAAGGATAGAGATAAAAGACACCAAGGAAGCTTTAGACAAGATAGA
GGAAGAGCAAAACAAAAGTAAGACCACCGCACAGCAAGCGGCCGCTGATCTTCAGACCTGGAGGAGGAGA
TATGAGGGACAATTGGAGAAGTGAATTATATAAATATAAAGTAGTAAAAATTGAACCATTAGGAGTAGCA
CCCACCAAGGCAAAGAGAAGAGTGGTGCAGAGAGAAAAAAGAGCAGTGGGAATAGGAGCTTTGTTCCTTG
GGTTCTTGGGAGCAGCAGGAAGCACTATGGGCGCAGCGTCAATGACGCTGACGGTACAGGCCAGACAATT
ATTGTCTGGTATAGTGCAGCAGCAGAACAATTTGCTGAGGGCTATTGAGGCGCAACAGCATCTGTTGCAA
CTCACAGTCTGGGGCATCAAGCAGCTCCAGGCAAGAATCCTGGCTGTGGAAAGATACCTAAAGGATCAAC
AGCTCCTGGGGATTTGGGGTTGCTCTGGAAAACTCATTTGCACCACTGCTGTGCCTTGGAATGCTAGTTG
GAGTAATAAATCTCTGGAACAGATTTGGAATCACACGACCTGGATGGAGTGGGACAGAGAAATTAACAAT
TACACAAGCTTAATACACTCCTTAATTGAAGAATCGCAAAACCAGCAAGAAAAGAATGAACAAGAATTAT
TGGAATTAGATAAATGGGCAAGTTTGTGGAATTGGTTTAACATAACAAATTGGCTGTGGTATATAAAATT
ATTCATAATGATAGTAGGAGGCTTGGTAGGTTTAAGAATAGTTTTTGCTGTACTTTCTATAGTGAATAGA
GTTAGGCAGGGATATTCACCATTATCGTTTCAGACCCACCTCCCAACCCCGAGGGGACAATTCTCGACCT
CG
Features (pLannotate 1.2.2; 36 found; start..end, strand, type, name):
     27..144     +  misc_feature   cPPT/CTS: central polypurine tract and central termination sequence of HIV-1
    198..512     +  promoter       tight TRE promoter: Tet-responsive promoter PTight, consisting of seven tet operator sequences followed by the minimal CMV promoter
    539..564     +  CDS            3xHA (fragment): three tandem HA epitope tags
    596..615     +  CDS            Strep-Tag II (fragment): peptide that binds Strep-Tactin®, an engineered form of streptavidin
    656..678     +  CDS            Strep-Tag II (fragment): peptide that binds Strep-Tactin®, an engineered form of streptavidin
    692..816     +  protein_bind   attR1: mutant version of attR; recombination site for the Gateway® LR reaction LR Clonase™
    841..871     +  promoter       lac UV5 promoter: E. coli lac promoter with an "up" mutation
    895..924     +  promoter       cat promoter (fragment): promoter of the E. coli cat gene encoding chloramphenicol acetyltransferase
    925..1584    +  CDS            CmR: chloramphenicol acetyltransferase; cat; confers resistance to chloramphenicol
   1763..1921    +  CDS            ccdA (fragment): CCDA_ECO57 - Also known as H, letA. Experimental evidence at protein level: Swiss-Prot protein existence level 1. Antitoxin component of a type II toxin-antitoxin (TA) system which inhibits the post-segregational killing (PSK) of plasmid-free cells, also referred to as a plasmid addiction system. Binds to and blocks the activity of CcdB; will also remove bound CcdB protein from the CcdB-GyrA complex by forming a CcdA-CcdB complex, a process termed rejuvenation. Functions as a transcriptional corepressor for the ccdAB operon, repression also requires CcdB (By similarity). From Escherichia coli
   1926..2228    +  CDS            ccdB: CCDB_ECOLI - Also known as G, letB, letD. Experimental evidence at protein level: Swiss-Prot protein existence level 1. Toxic component of a type II toxin-antitoxin (TA) system, functioning in plasmid maintainence. Responsible for the post- segregational killing (PSK) of plasmid-free cells, also referred to as a plasmid addiction system. Half-life of over 2 hours. Cell killing by CcdB is accompanied by filamentation, defects in chromosome and plasmid segregation, defects in cell division, formation of anucleate cells, decreased DNA synthesis and plasmid loss. Interferes with the activity of DN
   2272..2396    -  protein_bind   attR2: mutant version of attR; recombination site for the Gateway® LR reaction LR Clonase™
   2413..2431    +  CDS            9xHis (fragment): 9xHis affinity tag
   2441..2951    +  promoter       hPGK promoter: human phosphoglycerate kinase 1 promoter
   2961..3356    +  CDS            BSD: blasticidin S deaminase; Aspergillus terreus BSD; confers resistance to blasticidin
   3411..4108    +  CDS            rtTA3 (fragment): reverse tetracycline transactivator 3 activates expression from Tet-responsive promoters in the presence of doxycycline
   4038..4148    +  CDS            VP48: 3 tandem repeats of the minimal activation domain of herpes simplex virus VP16 (Cheng et al., 2013)
   4184..4732    +  misc_feature   WPRE (fragment): woodchuck hepatitis virus posttranscriptional regulatory element
   4758..4829    +  CDS            nef (fragment): NEF_HV1Z2 - Experimental evidence at protein level: Swiss-Prot protein existence level 1. Extracellular Nef protein targets CD4(+) T-lymphocytes for apoptosis by interacting with CXCR4 surface receptors. From Human immunodeficiency virus type 1 group M subtype D (isolate Z2/CDC-Z34) (HIV-1).
   4831..5064    +  LTR            3' LTR (ΔU3): self-inactivating 3' long terminal repeat (LTR) from HIV-1
   5136..5257    +  polyA_signal   SV40 poly(A) signal: SV40 polyadenylation signal
   5297..5432    +  rep_origin     SV40 ori: SV40 origin of replication
   5440..5503    +  promoter       AmpR promoter: bla
   5504..6364    +  CDS            AmpR: β-lactamase; bla; confers resistance to ampicillin, carbenicillin, and related antibiotics
   6535..7123    +  rep_origin     ori: high-copy-number ColE1/pMB1/pBR322/pUC origin of replication
   7306..7398    +  CDS            lacI (fragment): lac repressor; lacI; The lac repressor binds to the lac operator to inhibit transcription in E. coli. This inhibition can be relieved by adding lactose or isopropyl-β-D-thiogalactopyranoside (IPTG).
   7411..7432    +  protein_bind   CAP binding site: CAP binding activates transcription in the presence of cAMP. E. coli catabolite activator protein
   7447..7477    +  promoter       lac promoter: promoter for the E. coli lac operon
   7485..7501    +  protein_bind   lac operator: The lac repressor binds to the lac operator to inhibit transcription in E. coli. This inhibition can be relieved by adding lactose or isopropyl-β-D-thiogalactopyranoside (IPTG). lac repressor encoded by lacI
   7546..7564    +  promoter       T3 promoter: promoter for bacteriophage T3 RNA polymerase
   7592..7818    +  promoter       RSV promoter: Rous sarcoma virus enhancer/promoter
   7819..7999    +  LTR            5' LTR (truncated): truncated 5' long terminal repeat (LTR) from HIV-1
   8046..8171    +  misc_feature   HIV-1 Ψ: packaging signal of human immunodeficiency virus type 1
   8155..8518    +  CDS            HIV-1 gag (fragment): gag protein from human immunodeficiency virus 1; gag
   8664..8897    +  misc_feature   RRE: The Rev response element (RRE) of HIV-1 allows for Rev-dependent mRNA export from the nucleus to the cytoplasm.
   9274..9298    +  CDS            Rev (fragment): human immunodeficiency virus 1 (HIV-1) Rev protein; rev; enhances nuclear export of unspliced and incompletely spliced viral mRNAs
