[The description below was written by a language model from this plasmid's Addgene catalogue record and pLannotate feature annotations shown in this document.]
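Description:
pCW57.1_TStrp_HA_Nt is an empty third-generation lentiviral Gateway destination vector for doxycycline-inducible expression in mammalian cells, modified from the pCW57.1 backbone. It replicates in E. coli from a high-copy ColE1/pUC-type origin and carries ampicillin resistance on the backbone. The Gateway cassette adds a chloramphenicol resistance gene and the ccdB toxin gene, so the unrecombined plasmid has to be maintained in a ccdB-tolerant strain. The viral frame consists of an RSV promoter driving a truncated HIV-1 5' LTR, the Ψ packaging signal with a gag fragment, the RRE, a cPPT/CTS, a WPRE and a self-inactivating ΔU3 3' LTR. An SV40 poly(A) signal and SV40 origin follow the 3' LTR. The RSV-driven chimeric 5' LTR is the usual Tat-independent arrangement of third-generation systems, with packaging functions supplied in trans.

The payload position sits downstream of a tight TRE promoter (seven tet operators plus a minimal CMV promoter). An HA epitope and two Strep-tag II units, forming the HA-Twin-Strep tag, precede the attR1–CmR–ccdB–attR2 cassette. An LR reaction with an entry clone replaces the cassette with an open reading frame that then carries the tag at its N terminus. A short His-tag fragment is annotated just after attR2, though the record does not list it as an intended tag. A separate human PGK promoter drives blasticidin S deaminase and an rtTA3-type reverse Tet transactivator. The catalogue describes this unit as rtTA-2A-blasti, whereas the feature table places the blasticidin gene first and does not annotate the 2A. Transduced cells can therefore be selected with blasticidin and already express the transactivator needed for induction. The tags suit detection and affinity purification of the induced protein.
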