Addgene plasmid #194065: pCW57.1_TStrp_HA_Nt
Purpose: (Empty Backbone) 3rd generation, Inducible lentiviral expression, TRE-gateway; PGK-rtTA-2A-blasti
Depositing lab: RESOLUTE Consortium & Giulio Superti-Furga. Depositing organization: CeMM Research Center for Molecular Medicine.
Backbone
  Vector backbone: pCW57.1
  Backbone manufacturer: David Root (Addgene plasmid # 41393)
  Vector type: Mammalian Expression, Lentiviral
  Selectable markers: Blasticidin
  Tag / fusion protein: HA-Twin_Strep (N terminal on insert)
Growth in bacteria
  Bacterial resistance: Chloramphenicol and Ampicillin, 25 & 100 μg/mL
  Growth temperature: 37°C
  Growth strain: ccdB Survival
  Copy number: Unknown
Gene/Insert
  Gene/Insert name: None
  Tag / fusion protein: HA-Twin_Strep (N terminal on insert)
Resource information
  A portion of this plasmid was derived from a plasmid made by: Vector modified from David Root (Addgene plasmid # 41393)
Terms and licenses: Academic/Nonprofit Terms; Industry Terms: Not Available to Industry
How to cite: pCW57.1_TStrp_HA_Nt was a gift from RESOLUTE Consortium & Giulio Superti-Furga (Addgene plasmid # 194065 ; http://n2t.net/addgene:194065 ; RRID:Addgene_194065)
